>Addgene plasmid #117787 | pPRISM-Fuse-cmlc2-mRFP | addgene full sequence | sequence record 227760 | Addgene NGS Result
CGGGTTTCGCCACCTCTGACTTGAGCGTCGATTTTTGTGATGCTCGTCAGGGGGGCGGAGCCTATGGAAA
AACGCCAGCAACGCGGCCTTTTTACGGTTCCTGGCCTTTTGCTGGCCTTTTGCTCACATGTTCTTTCCTG
CGTTATCCCCTGATTCTGTGGATAACCGTATTACCGCCTTTGAGTGAGCTGATACCGCTCGCCGCAGCCG
AACGACCGAGCGCAGCGAGTCAGTGAGCGAGGAAGCGGAACAGATTTAAATGGTACCGAGCAGAGGTGTA
AAAAGTACTCAAAAATTTTACTCAAGTGAAAGTACAAGTACTTAGGGAAAATTTTACTCAATTAAAAGTA
AAAGTATCTGGCTAGAATCTTACTTGAGTAAAAGTAAAAAAGTACTCCATTAAAATTGTACTTGAGTATT
AAGGAAGTAAAAGTAAAAGCAAGAAAGAAAACTAGAGTGGTCTCCCTTTAGTGAGGGTCAATTGATGGGA
GGCGTTCGGGCCACAGCGGACACGCAGGTGCGCAACGCAATTAATGTGAGTTAGCTCACTCATTAGGCAC
CCCAGGCTTTACACTTTATGCTTCCGGCTCGTATGTTGTGTGGAATTGTGAGCGGATAACAATTTCACAC
AGGAAACAGCTATGACCATGATTACGCCAAGCGCGCAATTAACCCTCACTAAAGGGAACAAAAGCTGGAG
GACCTCGAGGGGGGGCCCGGTACCCAATTCGCCCTATAGTGAGTCGTATTACGCGCGCTCACTGGCCGTC
GTTTTACAACGTCGTGACTGGGAAAACCCTGGCGTTACCCAACTTAATCGCCTTGCAGCACATCCCCCTT
TCGCCAGCTGGCGTAATAGCGAAGAGGCCCGCACCGATCGCCCTTCCCAACAGTTGCGCAGCCTGAATGG
CGAATGGACCTGCCACACTTCTAGGAGGAGGTAGCGGAGGTAGCGGAGCCTCCTCCGAGGACGTCATCAA
GGAGTTCATGCGCTTCAAGGTGCGCATGGAGGGCTCCGTGAACGGCCACGAGTTCGAGATCGAGGGCGAG
GGCGAGGGCCGCCCCTACGAGGGCACCCAGACCGCCAAGCTGAAGGTGACCAAGGGCGGCCCCCTGCCCT
TCGCCTGGGACATCCTGTCCCCTCAGTTCCAGTACGGCTCCAAGGCCTACGTGAAGCACCCCGCCGACAT
CCCCGACTACTTGAAGCTGTCCTTCCCCGAGGGCTTCAAGTGGGAGCGCGTGATGAACTTCGAGGACGGC
GGCGTGGTGACCGTGACCCAGGACTCCTCCCTGCAGGACGGCGAGTTCATCTACAAGGTGAAGCTGCGCG
GCACCAACTTCCCCTCCGACGGCCCCGTAATGCAGAAGAAGACCATGGGCTGGGAGGCCTCCACCGAGCG
GATGTACCCCGAGGACGGCGCCCTGAAGGGCGAGATCAAGATGAGGCTGAAGCTGAAGGACGGCGGCCAC
TACGACGCCGAGGTCAAGACCACCTACATGGCCAAGAAGCCCGTGCAGCTGCCCGGCGCCTACAAGACCG
ACATCAAGCTGGACATCACCTCCCACAACGAGGACTACACCATCGTGGAACAGTACGAGCGCGCCGAGGG
CCGCCACTCCACCGGAGCCTAAGACTAGTAATTAAGTCTCAGCCACCGTTAACTGAACATGTCAAAACCT
GTGGAGACTGTTGAGATTTGATGTTCTGAAAAGATAAAGCCTATAAATAAAATGTTGCCCAAATTTCCTG
CCTGATGTTTTTCTTTGTCTTTGCTACATGGCTTTGCTGCTCGGATCGGCTCACTCTGTGTATGCCACGT
TCACTTTGTACTCTCCTTCTCACGGTAGGTTTATTATTTTTAGATGTGCAGTTAGTTTCTGTGAAATAAC
ACACCACACACTGATATTGTCTGTGCATTGACTTGGTGAGTGCACATTGTTTTTGATCTTGACATATTTA
TATTTGATTGATCAGGTGAACTGTGTGAATCTAAAGTGCTCCATACAGATGTTCTGCATTGAAAATATTC
TCATTTTATTAGTGGAAGTGAGTGTATGCCACATCCAATCAATTTCAGCAAACACCCCAGTATGATTTAA
TGCAAAAAAATGAAGGTATCAAACACGCATTACTACTTTGCAGTTAAATATTTAACATTTATTCCAACAC
GAAAAAAAGCAGTAAATAACACTTTGACAAACACGTCAGGACATCTTATTTTTGTCACCCTCACAGGCAA
TTTAGTATAATATATTATATATATATATATATCATATAATAATATTCAGTATAATATATATATATATATC
ATATTATAATATTCAGTATAATATAAAACACAAACACATATATGTATAATATAATATAACATTTTTATTT
ATTGAGATGCCTCTATGGACCGTGTTATAAGAAGTAAAGATCAGGAGAAGTAAACATGAAGTGTAATTAT
GAATACTGATGTTAAATTAAGCTATGATGAGTTTTCACTGTTAATTTACCATCTCAATTAAATGTTGATG
CCTCCATGACCAAGTTAAGCAGATGAGACTGAGGACAACTGTAGAAGACAAGATGTTCACTTTGCTGAAT
ATAGCTGGCTTGACAGTTATCTATGACTCTATAAATATATATATATTTTTTTTTTATAAAATGATTTATT
TATAACTATATATCCATTTCTCAGACAGGTGCTTCATATCCCTCACTCCCGTAGCTGTCCATGCTGGATC
TGTCCCCGTTGTTTTTAAAAAGCTAAATAAGTTATTAACATGACTGCATCCAGCGAGCCAAACCTGTCTG
GTGTACAGCTACCAGAGAAGCTTGAGATCCTAGTCACCGGCGGCATTCATCCATCCTTTTCATCCCTCAA
ATCTCTCATTCACGTCCCCCTCCCCATCTGCACACTTTATCTCATTTTCCACCCTGCTGGAATCTGAGCA
CTTGTGCAGTTATCAGGGCTCCTGTATTTAGGAGGCTCTGGGTGTCCATGTAGGGGACGAACAGAAACAC
TGCAGACCTTTATAGAAGAACAAATGATAAGAGTCCTCATACATAAAGACTCCATTAGAAACGTCAGTGA
CCCAGGAGCCCAGACCAACAGCAAAGCAGACAGTGAAGGATCCACAGCCTGACTAACTCGACAAACCCCC
CCAAACCTAAGGTGAGTTGATCTTTAAGCTTTTTACATTTTCAGCTCGCATATATCAATTCGCGCGCATT
GTCACACTAGCACCCACTAGCGGTCAGACTGCAGATTGCAGCACGAAACAGGAAGCTGACTCCACATGGT
CACATGCTCACTGAAGTGTTGACTTCCCTGACAGCTGTGCACTTTCTAAACCGGTTTTCTCATTCATTTA
CAGTTCAGCCGGAATTCACCTCGAGACCATGGCTCCAAAGAAGAAGCGTAAGGTAACCATGGCCTCCTCC
GAGGACGTCATCAAGGAGTTCATGCGCTTCAAGGTGCGCATGGAGGGCTCCGTGAACGGCCACGAGTTCG
AGATCGAGGGCGAGGGCGAGGGCCGCCCCTACGAGGGCACCCAGACCGCCAAGCTGAAGGTGACCAAGGG
CGGCCCCCTGCCCTTCGCCTGGGACATCCTGTCCCCTCAGTTCCAGTACGGCTCCAAGGCCTACGTGAAG
CACCCCGCCGACATCCCCGACTACTTGAAGCTGTCCTTCCCCGAGGGCTTCAAGTGGGAGCGCGTGATGA
ACTTCGAGGACGGCGGCGTGGTGACCGTGACCCAGGACTCCTCCCTGCAGGACGGCGAGTTCATCTACAA
GGTGAAGCTGCGCGGCACCAACTTCCCCTCCGACGGCCCCGTAATGCAGAAGAAGACCATGGGCTGGGAG
GCCTCCACCGAGCGGATGTACCCCGAGGACGGCGCCCTGAAGGGCGAGATCAAGATGAGGCTGAAGCTGA
AGGACGGCGGCCACTACGACGCCGAGGTCAAGACCACCTACATGGCCAAGAAGCCCGTGCAGCTGCCCGG
CGCCTACAAGACCGACATCAAGCTGGACATCACCTCCCACAACGAGGACTACACCATCGTGGAACAGTAC
GAGCGCGCCGAGGGCCGCCACTCCACCGGCGCCTAAAGCTGTGATCTGTGCCTTCTAGTTGCCAGCCATC
TGTTGTTTGCCCCTCCCCCGTGCCTTCCTTGACCCTGGAAGGTGCCACTCCCACTGTCCTTTCCTAATAA
AATGAGGAAATTGCATCGCATTGTCTGAGTAGGTGTCATTCTATTCTGGGGGGTGGGGTGGGGCAGGACA
GCAAGGGGGAGGATTGGGAAGACAATAGCAGGCATGCTGGGGATGCGGTGGGCTCTATGGCTTCTGAGGC
GGAAAGAACCAAAGGGCGAATTAATTCATTGATGAGTTTGGACAAACCACAACTAGAATGCAGTGAAAAA
AATGCTTTATTTGTGAAATTTGTGATGCTATTGCTTTATTTGTAACCATTATAAGCTGCAATAAACAAGT
TAACAACAACAATTGCATTCATTTTATGTTTCAGGTTCAGGGGGAGGTGTGGGAGGTTTTTTAAAGCAAG
TAAAACCTCTACAAATGTGGTCATTGATGAGTTTGGACAAACCACAACTAGAATGCAGTGAAAAAAATGC
TTTATTTGTGAAATTTGTGATGCTATTGCTTTATTTGTAACCATTATAAGCTGCAATAAACAAGTTAACA
ACAACAATTGCATTCATTTTATGTTTCAGGTTCAGGGGGAGGTGTGGGAGGTTTTTTAAAGCAAGTAAAA
CCTCTACAAATGTGGTCATTCAGATCAATTAACCCTCACCCGGGCTAGCGATGCATGGGAGCTCTGACGT
ACGTTGTCTAGCAAGGAAGTGAAGAGCTATCCGGATATATATGTATGTTATCATAACTGTACTGGCTATG
TCAGGTGGTAATGACTGTAACGTTACGTTACTCGTTGTAGGCACGACATTGAATATGCTCTTCTCCGCTG
TGGCCCGAACGCCTCCCGCTAGCGATGGGATCTAATACGACTCACTATAGGGAGACCAAGGGAAAATAGA
ATGAAGTGATCTCCAAAAAATAAGTACTTTTTGACTGTAAATAAAATTGTAAGGAGTAAAAAGTACTTTT
TTTTCTAAAAAAATGTAATTAAGTAAAAGTAAAAGTATTGATTTTTAATTGTACTCAAGTAAAGTAAAAA
TCCCCAAAAATAATACTTAAGTACAGTAATCAAGTAAAATTACTCAAGTACTTTACACCTCTGGGATCCA
GCTGCATCATGAACAATAAAACTGTCTGCTTACATAAACAGTAATACAAGGGGTGTTATGAGCCATATTC
AACGGGAAACGTCGAGGCCGCGATTAAATTCCAACATGGATGCTGATTTATATGGGTATAAATGGGCTCG
CGATAATGTCGGGCAATCAGGTGCGACAATCTATCGCTTGTATGGGAAGCCCGATGCGCCAGAGTTGTTT
CTGAAACATGGCAAAGGTAGCGTTGCCAATGATGTTACAGATGAGATGGTCAGACTAAACTGGCTGACGG
AATTTATGCCTCTTCCGACCATCAAGCATTTTATCCGTACTCCTGATGATGCATGGTTACTCACCACTGC
GATCCCCGGAAAAACAGCATTCCAGGTATTAGAAGAATATCCTGATTCAGGTGAAAATATTGTTGATGCG
CTGGCAGTGTTCCTGCGCCGGTTGCATTCGATTCCTGTTTGTAATTGTCCTTTTAACAGCGATCGCGTAT
TTCGTCTCGCTCAGGCGCAATCACGAATGAATAACGGTTTGGTTGATGCGAGTGATTTTGATGACGAGCG
TAATGGCTGGCCTGTTGAACAAGTCTGGAAAGAAATGCATAAACTTTTGCCATTCTCACCGGATTCAGTC
GTCACTCATGGTGATTTCTCACTTGATAACCTTATTTTTGACGAGGGGAAATTAATAGGTTGTATTGATG
TTGGACGAGTCGGAATCGCAGACCGATACCAGGATCTTGCCATCCTATGGAACTGCCTCGGTGAGTTTTC
TCCTTCATTACAGAAACGGCTTTTTCAAAAATATGGTATTGATAATCCTGATATGAATAAATTGCAGTTT
CATTTGATGCTCGATGAGTTTTTCTAATCAGAATTGGTTAATTGGTTGTAACACTGGCAAAAAGGATCTA
GGTGAAGATCCTTTTTGATAATCTCATGACCAAAATCCCTTAACGTGAGTTTTCGTTCCACTGAGCGTCA
GACCCCGTAGAAAAGATCAAAGGATCTTCTTGAGATCCTTTTTTTCTGCGCGTAATCTGCTGCTTGCAAA
CAAAAAAACCACCGCTACCAGCGGTGGTTTGTTTGCCGGATCAAGAGCTACCAACTCTTTTTCCGAAGGT
AACTGGCTTCAGCAGAGCGCAGATACCAAATACTGTTCTTCTAGTGTAGCCGTAGTTAGGCCACCACTTC
AAGAACTCTGTAGCACCGCCTACATACCTCGCTCTGCTAATCCTGTTACCAGTGGCTGCTGCCAGTGGCG
ATAAGTCGTGTCTTACCGGGTTGGACTCAAGACGATAGTTACCGGATAAGGCGCAGCGGTCGGGCTGAAC
GGGGGGTTCGTGCACACAGCCCAGCTTGGAGCGAACGACCTACACCGAACTGAGATACCTACAGCGTGAG
CTATGAGAAAGCGCCACGGTTCCCGAAGGGAGAAAGGCGGACAGGTATCCGGTAAGCGGCAGGGTCGGAA
CAGGAGAGCGCACGAGGGAGCTTCCAGGGGGAAACGCCTGGTATCTTTATAGTCCTGT
Features (pLannotate 1.2.2; 20 found; start..end, strand, type, name):
    457..475     -  promoter       T7 Φ3.8 promoter (fragment): weak promoter for bacteriophage T7 RNA polymerase
    532..553     +  protein_bind   CAP binding site: CAP binding activates transcription in the presence of cAMP. E. coli catabolite activator protein
    568..598     +  promoter       lac promoter: promoter for the E. coli lac operon
    606..622     +  protein_bind   lac operator: The lac repressor binds to the lac operator to inhibit transcription in E. coli. This inhibition can be relieved by adding lactose or isopropyl-β-D-thiogalactopyranoside (IPTG). lac repressor encoded by lacI
    667..685     +  promoter       T3 promoter: promoter for bacteriophage T3 RNA polymerase
    701..724     +  misc_feature   MCS (fragment): pBluescript multiple cloning site
    733..751     -  promoter       T7 promoter: promoter for bacteriophage T7 RNA polymerase
    759..914     +  CDS            lacZα (fragment): LacZα fragment of β-galactosidase; lacZ fragment
    958..1632    +  CDS            mRFP1: monomeric derivative of DsRed (Campbell et al., 2002) mammalian codon-optimized
   2293..2309    +  promoter       LEU2 promoter (fragment): S. cerevisiae LEU2
   3419..4096    +  CDS            mRFP1: monomeric derivative of DsRed (Campbell et al., 2002) mammalian codon-optimized
   4106..4330    +  polyA_signal   bGH poly(A) signal: bovine growth hormone polyadenylation signal
   4334..4351    +  promoter       SV40 promoter (fragment): SV40 enhancer and early promoter
   4400..4481    -  polyA_signal   SV40 poly(A) signal: SV40 polyadenylation signal
   4504..4571    -  CDS            large T antigen (fragment): large T antigen from SV40 (simian virus 40)
   4605..4686    -  polyA_signal   SV40 poly(A) signal: SV40 polyadenylation signal
   4709..4776    -  CDS            large T antigen (fragment): large T antigen from SV40 (simian virus 40)
   5003..5021    +  promoter       T7 promoter: promoter for bacteriophage T7 RNA polymerase
   5308..6117    +  CDS            KanR: aminoglycoside phosphotransferase; aph(3')-Ia; confers resistance to kanamycin in bacteria or G418 (Geneticin®) in eukaryotes
   6260..70      +  rep_origin     ori (across the origin): high-copy-number ColE1/pMB1/pBR322/pUC origin of replication
