[The description below was written by a language model from this plasmid's Addgene catalogue record and pLannotate feature annotations shown in this document.]
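Description:
pPRISM-Fuse-cmlc2-mRFP is a bacterial donor plasmid built on the pK backbone for precise CRISPR-directed genomic integration by the GeneWeld method, in which short homology arms cloned into the donor direct targeted knock-in of the cargo. It was developed for zebrafish, though the depositor notes it may work in other species. It is propagated in E. coli through a high-copy ColE1/pUC-type origin and selected with kanamycin via the KanR (aph(3')-Ia) gene. The sequenced record is 6,778 nt, consistent with the stated backbone and insert sizes. The repository's sequencing showed some discrepancies from the depositor's sequence, which the depositor reports do not affect function.

The annotated payload contains two copies of the monomeric red fluorescent protein mRFP1 in the same orientation. The first lies just downstream of a lac promoter/operator, T3 and T7 promoter sites, a remnant multiple cloning site and a lacZα fragment, with no eukaryotic promoter annotated ahead of it. Together with the "Fuse" name, this suggests it is intended to be expressed as a fusion with the targeted locus after integration, although the record does not spell this out. The second mRFP1 copy, followed by a bGH polyadenylation signal, corresponds to the secondary marker described by the depositor: a cardiac myosin light chain 2 (cmlc2) promoter driving NLS-mRFP, giving heart-specific nuclear red fluorescence useful for identifying carriers of the integrated allele. The cmlc2 promoter itself is not annotated but presumably occupies the unannotated region upstream of that copy. Two reverse-oriented SV40 poly(A) signals follow. The very short LEU2 and SV40 promoter hits are probably incidental matches. The homology arm cloning sites and guide target sites used to liberate the cargo are not annotated.
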