Addgene plasmid #117787: pPRISM-Fuse-cmlc2-mRFP
Purpose: Donor for precise CRISPR directed genomic integration using the GeneWeld method
Depositing lab: Jeffrey Essner. Depositing organization: Iowa State University. Publication: Efficient targeted integration directed by short homology in zebrafish and mammalian cells. Wierson WA, Welker JM, Almeida MP, Mann CM, Webster DA, Torrie ME, Weiss TJ, Kambakam S, Vollbrecht MK, Lan M, McKeighan KC, Levey J, Ming Z, Wehmeier A, Mikelson CS, Haltom JA, Kwan KM, Chien CB, Balciunas D, Ekker SC, Clark KJ, Webber BR, Moriarity BS, Solin SL, Carlson DF, Dobbs DL, McGrail M, Essner J. Elife. 2020 May 15;9. pii: 53968. doi: 10.7554/eLife.53968. PubMed 32412410.
Backbone
  Vector backbone: pK
  Backbone manufacturer: Karl J. Clark
  Backbone size w/o insert (bp): 2856
  Vector type: Synthetic Biology
Growth in bacteria
  Bacterial resistance: Kanamycin, 50 μg/mL
  Growth temperature: 30°C
  Growth strain: NEB Stable
  Copy number: High Copy
Gene/Insert
  Gene/Insert name: mRFP (alt name: RFP)
  Species: D. rerio (zebrafish)
  Insert size (bp): 3922
  Cloning method: Gibson Cloning
  Sequencing primers: 5′ aaaagcaagaaagaaaactagagtgg; 3′ atggctcataacaccccttg
Terms and licenses: Academic/Nonprofit Terms; Industry Terms: Not Available to Industry
Depositor comments: Secondary gene is a cardiac-myosin-light-chain-2 promoter driving NLS-mRFP. Online tools and cloning help available at <www.genesculpt.org/gtaghd/>. May work in additional species beyond those listed. Please note that some discrepancies were found between Addgene's quality control result and the depositor's provided sequence. The depositor noted that these discrepancies do NOT affect plasmid function.
How to cite: pPRISM-Fuse-cmlc2-mRFP was a gift from Jeffrey Essner (Addgene plasmid # 117787 ; http://n2t.net/addgene:117787 ; RRID:Addgene_117787)
