>Addgene plasmid #117787 | pPRISM-Fuse-cmlc2-mRFP | depositor partial sequence | sequence record 222314 | Backbone
TGAAGAGCTATCCGGATATATATGTATGTTATCATAACTGTACTGGCTATGTCAGGTGGTAATGACTGTA
ACGTTACGTTACTCGTTGTAGGCACGACATTGAATATGCTCTTCTCCGCTGTGGCCCGAACGCCTCCCGC
TAGCGATGGGATCTAATACGACTCACTATAGGGAGACCAAGGGAAAATAGAATGAAGTGATCTCCAAAAA
ATAAGTACTTTTTGACTGTAAATAAAATTGTAAGGAGTAAAAAGTACTTTTTTTTCTAAAAAAATGTAAT
TAAGTAAAAGTAAAAGTATTGATTTTTAATTGTACTCAAGTAAAGTAAAAATCCCCAAAAATAATACTTA
AGTACAGTAATCAAGTAAAATTACTCAAGTACTTTACACCTCTGGGATCCAGCTGCATCATGAACAATAA
AACTGTCTGCTTACATAAACAGTAATACAAGGGGTGTTATGAGCCATATTCAACGGGAAACGTCGAGGCC
GCGATTAAATTCCAACATGGATGCTGATTTATATGGGTATAAATGGGCTCGCGATAATGTCGGGCAATCA
GGTGCGACAATCTATCGCTTGTATGGGAAGCCCGATGCGCCAGAGTTGTTTCTGAAACATGGCAAAGGTA
GCGTTGCCAATGATGTTACAGATGAGATGGTCAGACTAAACTGGCTGACGGAATTTATGCCTCTTCCGAC
CATCAAGCATTTTATCCGTACTCCTGATGATGCATGGTTACTCACCACTGCGATCCCCGGAAAAACAGCA
TTCCAGGTATTAGAAGAATATCCTGATTCAGGTGAAAATATTGTTGATGCGCTGGCAGTGTTCCTGCGCC
GGTTGCATTCGATTCCTGTTTGTAATTGTCCTTTTAACAGCGATCGCGTATTTCGTCTCGCTCAGGCGCA
ATCACGAATGAATAACGGTTTGGTTGATGCGAGTGATTTTGATGACGAGCGTAATGGCTGGCCTGTTGAA
CAAGTCTGGAAAGAAATGCATAAACTTTTGCCATTCTCACCGGATTCAGTCGTCACTCATGGTGATTTCT
CACTTGATAACCTTATTTTTGACGAGGGGAAATTAATAGGTTGTATTGATGTTGGACGAGTCGGAATCGC
AGACCGATACCAGGATCTTGCCATCCTATGGAACTGCCTCGGTGAGTTTTCTCCTTCATTACAGAAACGG
CTTTTTCAAAAATATGGTATTGATAATCCTGATATGAATAAATTGCAGTTTCATTTGATGCTCGATGAGT
TTTTCTAATCAGAATTGGTTAATTGGTTGTAACACTGGCAAAAAGGATCTAGGTGAAGATCCTTTTTGAT
AATCTCATGACCAAAATCCCTTAACGTGAGTTTTCGTTCCACTGAGCGTCAGACCCCGTAGAAAAGATCA
AAGGATCTTCTTGAGATCCTTTTTTTCTGCGCGTAATCTGCTGCTTGCAAACAAAAAAACCACCGCTACC
AGCGGTGGTTTGTTTGCCGGATCAAGAGCTACCAACTCTTTTTCCGAAGGTAACTGGCTTCAGCAGAGCG
CAGATACCAAATACTGTTCTTCTAGTGTAGCCGTAGTTAGGCCACCACTTCAAGAACTCTGTAGCACCGC
CTACATACCTCGCTCTGCTAATCCTGTTACCAGTGGCTGCTGCCAGTGGCGATAAGTCGTGTCTTACCGG
GTTGGACTCAAGACGATAGTTACCGGATAAGGCGCAGCGGTCGGGCTGAACGGGGGGTTCGTGCACACAG
CCCAGCTTGGAGCGAACGACCTACACCGAACTGAGATACCTACAGCGTGAGCTATGAGAAAGCGCCACGG
TTCCCGAAGGGAGAAAGGCGGACAGGTATCCGGTAAGCGGCAGGGTCGGAACAGGAGAGCGCACGAGGGA
GCTTCCAGGGGGAAACGCCTGGTATCTTTATAGTCCTGTCGGGTTTCGCCACCTCTGACTTGAGCGTCGA
TTTTTGTGATGCTCGTCAGGGGGGCGGAGCCTATGGAAAAACGCCAGCAACGCGGCCTTTTTACGGTTCC
TGGCCTTTTGCTGGCCTTTTGCTCACATGTTCTTTCCTGCGTTATCCCCTGATTCTGTGGATAACCGTAT
TACCGCCTTTGAGTGAGCTGATACCGCTCGCCGCAGCCGAACGACCGAGCGCAGCGAGTCAGTGAGCGAG
GAAGCGGAACAGATTTAAATGGTACCGAGCAGAGGTGTAAAAAGTACTCAAAAATTTTACTCAAGTGAAA
GTACAAGTACTTAGGGAAAATTTTACTCAATTAAAAGTAAAAGTATCTGGCTAGAATCTTACTTGAGTAA
AAGTAAAAAAGTACTCCATTAAAATTGTACTTGAGTATTAAGGAAGTAAAAGTAAAAGCAAGAAAGAAAA
CTAGAGTGGTCTCCCTTTAGTGAGGGTCAATTGATGGGAGGCGTTCGGGCCACAGCGGACACGCAGGTGC
GCAACGCAATTAATGTGAGTTAGCTCACTCATTAGGCACCCCAGGCTTTACACTTTATGCTTCCGGCTCG
TATGTTGTGTGGAATTGTGAGCGGATAACAATTTCACACAGGAAACAGCTATGACCATGATTACGCCAAG
CGCGCAATTAACCCTCACTAAAGGGAACAAAAGCTGGAGGACCTCGAGGGGGGGCCCGGTACCCAATTCG
CCCTATAGTGAGTCGTATTACGCGCGCTCACTGGCCGTCGTTTTACAACGTCGTGACTGGGAAAACCCTG
GCGTTACCCAACTTAATCGCCTTGCAGCACATCCCCCTTTCGCCAGCTGGCGTAATAGCGAAGAGGCCCG
CACCGATCGCCCTTCCCAACAGTTGCGCAGCCTGAATGGCGAATGGACCTGCCACA
