>Addgene plasmid #117787 | pPRISM-Fuse-cmlc2-mRFP | depositor partial sequence | sequence record 222315 | Insert
CTTCTAGGAGGAGGTAGCGGAGGTAGCGGAGCCTCCTCCGAGGACGTCATCAAGGAGTTCATGCGCTTCA
AGGTGCGCATGGAGGGCTCCGTGAACGGCCACGAGTTCGAGATCGAGGGCGAGGGCGAGGGCCGCCCCTA
CGAGGGCACCCAGACCGCCAAGCTGAAGGTGACCAAGGGCGGCCCCCTGCCCTTCGCCTGGGACATCCTG
TCCCCTCAGTTCCAGTACGGCTCCAAGGCCTACGTGAAGCACCCCGCCGACATCCCCGACTACTTGAAGC
TGTCCTTCCCCGAGGGCTTCAAGTGGGAGCGCGTGATGAACTTCGAGGACGGCGGCGTGGTGACCGTGAC
CCAGGACTCCTCCCTGCAGGACGGCGAGTTCATCTACAAGGTGAAGCTGCGCGGCACCAACTTCCCCTCC
GACGGCCCCGTAATGCAGAAGAAGACCATGGGCTGGGAGGCCTCCACCGAGCGGATGTACCCCGAGGACG
GCGCCCTGAAGGGCGAGATCAAGATGAGGCTGAAGCTGAAGGACGGCGGCCACTACGACGCCGAGGTCAA
GACCACCTACATGGCCAAGAAGCCCGTGCAGCTGCCCGGCGCCTACAAGACCGACATCAAGCTGGACATC
ACCTCCCACAACGAGGACTACACCATCGTGGAACAGTACGAGCGCGCCGAGGGCCGCCACTCCACCGGAG
CCTAAGACTAGTAATTAAGTCTCAGCCACCGTTAACTGAACATGTCAAAACCTGTGGAGACTGTTGAGAT
TTGATGTTCTGAAAAGATAAAGCCTATAAATAAAATGTTGCCCAAATTTCCTGCCTGATGTTTTTCTTTG
TCTTTGCTACATGGCTTTGCTGCTCGGATCGGCTCACTCTGTGTATGCCACGTTCACTTTGTACTCTCCT
TCTCACGGTAGGTTTATTATTTTTAGATGTGCAGTTAGTTTCTGTGAAATAACACACCACACACTGATAT
TGTCTGTGCATTGACTTGGTGAGTGCACATTGTTTTTGATCTTGACATATTTATATTTGATTGATCAGGT
GAACTGTGTGAATCTAAAGTGCTCCATACAGATGTTCTGCATTGAAAATATTCTCATTTTATTAGTGGAA
GTGAGTGTATGCCACATCCAATCAATTTCAGCAAACACCCCAGTATGATTTAATGCAAAAAAATGAAGGT
ATCAAACACGCATTACTACTTTGCAGTTAAATATTTAACATTTATTCCAACACGAAAAAAAGCAGTAAAT
AACACTTTGACAAACACGTCAGGACATCTTATTTTTGTCACCCTCACAGGCAATTTAGTATAATATATTA
TATATATATATATATCATATAATAATATTCAGTATAATATATATATATATATCATATTATAATATTCAGT
ATAATATAAAACACAAACACATATATGTATAATATAATATAACATTTTTATTTATTGAGATGCCTCTATG
GACCGTGTTATAAGAAGTAAAGATCAGGAGAAGTAAACATGAAGTGTAATTATGAATACTGATGTTAAAT
TAAGCTATGATGAGTTTTCACTGTTAATTTACCATCTCAATTAAATGTTGATGCCTCCATGACCAAGTTA
AGCAGATGAGACTGAGACAACTGTAGAAGACAAGATGTTCACTTTGCTGAATATAGCTGGCTTGACAGTT
ATCTATGACTCTATAAATATATATATATTTTTTTTTTTATAAAATGATTTATTTATAACTATATATCCAT
TTCTCAGACAGGTGCTTCATATCCCTCACTCCCGTAGCTGTCCATGCTGGATCTGTCCCCGTTGTTTTTA
AAAAGCTAAATAAGTTATTAACATGACTGCATCCAGCGAGCCAAACCTGTCTGGTGTACAGCTACCAGAG
AAGCTTGAGATCCTAGTCACCGGCGGCATTCATCCATCCTTTTCATCCCTCAAATCTCTCATTCACGTCC
CCCTCCCCATCTGCACACTTTATCTCATTTTCCACCCTGCTGGAATCTGAGCACTTGTGCAGTTATCAGG
GCTCCTGTATTTAGGAGGCTCTGGGTGTCCATGTAGGGGACGAACAGAAACACTGCAGACCTTTATAGAA
GAACAAATGATAAGAGTCCTCATACATAAAGACTCCATTAGAAACGTCAGTGACCCAGGAGCCCAGACCA
ACAGCAAAGCAGACAGTGAAGGATCCACAGCCTGACTAACTCGACAAACCCCCCCAAACCTAAGGTGAGT
TGATCTTTAAGCTTTTTACATTTTCAGCTCGCATATATCAATTCGCGCGCATTGTCACACTAGCACCCAC
TAGCGGTCAGACTGCAGATTGCAGCACGAAACAGGAAGCTGACTCCACATGGTCACATGCTCACTGAAGT
GTTGACTTCCCTGACAGCTGTGCACTTTCTAAACCGGTTTTCTCATTCATTTACAGTTCAGCCGGAATTC
ACCTCGAGACCATGGCTCCAAAGAAGAAGCGTAAGGTAACCATGGCCTCCTCCGAGGACGTCATCAAGGA
GTTCATGCGCTTCAAGGTGCGCATGGAGGGCTCCGTGAACGGCCACGAGTTCGAGATCGAGGGCGAGGGC
GAGGGCCGCCCCTACGAGGGCACCCAGACCGCCAAGCTGAAGGTGACCAAGGGCGGCCCCCTGCCCTTCG
CCTGGGACATCCTGTCCCCTCAGTTCCAGTACGGCTCCAAGGCCTACGTGAAGCACCCCGCCGACATCCC
CGACTACTTGAAGCTGTCCTTCCCCGAGGGCTTCAAGTGGGAGCGCGTGATGAACTTCGAGGACGGCGGC
GTGGTGACCGTGACCCAGGACTCCTCCCTGCAGGACGGCGAGTTCATCTACAAGGTGAAGCTGCGCGGCA
CCAACTTCCCCTCCGACGGCCCCGTAATGCAGAAGAAGACCATGGGCTGGGAGGCCTCCACCGAGCGGAT
GTACCCCGAGGACGGCGCCCTGAAGGGCGAGATCAAGATGAGGCTGAAGCTGAAGGACGGCGGCCACTAC
GACGCCGAGGTCAAGACCACCTACATGGCCAAGAAGCCCGTGCAGCTGCCCGGCGCCTACAAGACCGACA
TCAAGCTGGACATCACCTCCCACAACGAGGACTACACCATCGTGGAACAGTACGAGCGCGCCGAGGGCCG
CCACTCCACCGGCGCCTAAAGCTGAGATCTGTGCCTTCTAGTTGCCAGCCATCTGTTGTTTGCCCCTCCC
CCGTGCCTTCCTTGACCCTGGAAGGTGCCACTCCCACTGTCCTTTCCTAATAAAATGAGGAAATTGCATC
GCATTGTCTGAGTAGGTGTCATTCTATTCTGGGGGGTGGGGTGGGGCAGGACAGCAAGGGGGAGGATTGG
GAAGACAATAGCAGGCATGCTGGGGATGCGGTGGGCTCTATGGCTTCTGAGGCGGAAAGAACCAAAGGGC
GAATTAATTCATTGATGAGTTTGGACAAACCACAACTAGAATGCAGTGAAAAAAATGCTTTATTTGTGAA
ATTTGTGATGCTATTGCTTTATTTGTAACCATTATAAGCTGCAATAAACAAGTTAACAACAACAATTGCA
TTCATTTTATGTTTCAGGTTCAGGGGGAGGTGTGGGAGGTTTTTTAAAGCAAGTAAAACCTCTACAAATG
TGGTCATTGATGAGTTTGGACAAACCACAACTAGAATGCAGTGAAAAAAATGCTTTATTTGTGAAATTTG
TGATGCTATTGCTTTATTTGTAACCATTATAAGCTGCAATAAACAAGTTAACAACAACAATTGCATTCAT
TTTATGTTTCAGGTTCAGGGGGAGGTGTGGGAGGTTTTTTAAAGCAAGTAAAACCTCTACAAATGTGGTC
ATTCAGATCAATTAACCCTCACCCGGGCTAGCGATGCATGGGAGCTCTGACGTACGTTGTCTAGCAAGGA
AG
